>Addgene plasmid #16383 | PKC beta II dNPS | addgene partial sequence | sequence record 22751 | 16383 with CMV-F
AGCTCTCTGGCTAACTAGAGAACCCACTGCTTACTGGCTTATCGAAATTAATACGACTCACTATAGGGAG
ACCCAAGCTTGGTACCGAGCTCGGATCGAATTCTCGAGGCCACCATGGGATCCAACGTGCACGAGGTGAA
GAACCACAAATTCACCGCCCGCTTCTTCAAGCAGCCCACCTTCTGCAGCCACTGCACCGACTTCATCTGG
GGCTTCGGGAAGCAGGGATTCCAGTGTCAAGTCTGCTGCTTTGTTGTACACAAGCGCTGCCATGAGTTCG
TCACGTTCTCCTGCCCCGGTGCGGACAAGGGCCCGGCCTCTGATGACCCCCGGAGCAAACACAAGTTTAA
GATCCACACGTACTCCAGTCCTACCTTCTGTGACCACTGTGGATCGCTGCTGTATGGACTTATTCACCAG
GGGATGAAATGCGACACCTGTATGATGAACGTGCACAAGCGCTGCGTGATGAACGTCCCCAGCCTCTGCG
GCACTGACCACACGGAACGCCGCGGCCGCATCTATATCCAGGCCCACATCGACAGAGAGGTTCTCATTGT
TGTTGTAAGAGATGCTAAAAATCTGGTACCTATGGACCCCAATGGCTTGTCAGATCCCTACGTTAAACTG
AAACTGATCCCTGATCCCAAAAGTGAGAGCAAACAGAAGACCAANANCATCAAGTGTTCCCTCAATCCAG
AGTGGAATGAAANCNTCANANTTCNGCTGAANGAATC
