>Addgene plasmid #16383 | PKC beta II dNPS | addgene partial sequence | sequence record 22752 | 16383 with SP6
GCTCGAGCGGCCGCCAGTGTGATGGATATCTGCAGAATTCTTAGGCGTAGTCAGGCACGTCGTAAGGATA
GGATCCGCTCTTGACTTCAGGTTTTAAAAATTCAGAGTTAACAAAGGAAAATCCTTCGAATTCTGATTGG
TCAATATTCCTGATGACTTCCTGGTCAGGAGGTGTTAGGACTGGTGGATGGCGGGTGAAAAACCGGTCGA
AGTTTTCAGCGTTTCGCCCACAAGCTTTTGGTTTATAAGGTGGCTGAATCTCCTTGCGTTCGAGTTTCTC
CCAGTCAATATACCGGAAAAACGCATGCTCCTTAATGTCTCGTTCCCCTTCAGGCCCACAACCCAGGCGC
TTGCCTGGGTGTTTGGTCATTAGCCCTTTGCAGATTGCCACGGCTTCCTTGGACATGGACTTGGGATACG
CCACATTGTGTTCCATGATTGACTGGAAGAGTTCATCCTCATCCTCTCCTTCAAACGGTGCCTGGCCAGC
CAACATTTCATACAGCAGGACTCCAAATGCCCACCAGTCCACAGACTTCCCGTAGGGCTGATAAGCAATG
ATCTCTGGAGCAATGTAGTCCGGAGTGCCACAGAATGTCTTGGTTGTCACCCCATCCCAGATGTTCTCCT
TACACATGCCAAAGTCAGCGATTTTGATGTGCCCCTCAGAATCC
