[The description below was written by a language model from this plasmid's Addgene catalogue record.]
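Description:
PKC beta II dNPS is a mammalian expression plasmid built on the pHACE backbone (about 5.4 kb without insert) that carries a truncated form of mouse protein kinase C beta II (Prkcb). It is propagated in E. coli as a high-copy plasmid under ampicillin selection. It also carries a neomycin resistance marker, so transfected mammalian cells can be selected with G418. The record does not name the promoter. The listed 5′ sequencing primer is CMV-F, which suggests that a CMV promoter lies upstream of the insert. No feature table is provided, so the origin of replication, polyadenylation signal and other backbone elements are not documented here.

The insert of roughly 1.9 kb was cloned into an EcoRI site that is retained at both ends, and it is fused to an HA epitope tag supplied by the backbone at the C terminus. This tag allows detection or immunoprecipitation with anti-HA antibodies. The mutation is recorded as an N-terminal pseudosubstrate domain deletion, with residues 30–673 listed, apparently the portion of the protein that is kept. In PKC enzymes the pseudosubstrate segment occupies the catalytic site and keeps the kinase autoinhibited until activating cofactors bind. Its removal is generally expected to relieve this inhibition and give a constitutively active kinase, although the record does not describe the activity of this mutant.

The associated publication concerns the roles of specific PKC isoforms in the transcriptional control of cyclin D1 and related genes. The construct is therefore suited to transient or stable expression experiments that test the effects of PKC beta II signalling in mammalian cells.
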