Addgene plasmid #16383: PKC beta II dNPS
Depositing lab: Bernard Weinstein. Depositing organization: Columbia University. Publication: Roles of specific isoforms of protein kinase C in the transcriptional control of cyclin D1 and related genes. Soh JW, Weinstein IB. J Biol Chem. 2003 Sep 5. 278(36):34709-16. 10.1074/jbc.M302016200 PubMed 12794082.
Backbone
  Vector backbone: pHACE
  Backbone size w/o insert (bp): 5400
  Vector type: Mammalian Expression
  Selectable markers: Neomycin (select with G418)
Growth in bacteria
  Bacterial resistance: Ampicillin, 100 μg/mL
  Growth temperature: 37°C
  Growth strain: DH5alpha
  Copy number: High Copy
Gene/Insert
  Gene/Insert name: PKC beta II (alt name: PKC beta 2)
  Species: M. musculus (mouse)
  Insert size (bp): 1929
  Mutation: N-terminal pseudosubstrate domain deletion: aa 30-673
  Entrez Gene: Prkcb (a.k.a. PKC-B, PKC-Beta, Pkcb, Prkcb1, Prkcb2)
  Tag / fusion protein: HA (C terminal on backbone)
  Cloning method: Restriction Enzyme; 5′ cloning site EcoRI (not destroyed); 3′ cloning site EcoRI (not destroyed)
  Sequencing primers: 5′ CMV-F
Terms and licenses: Academic/Nonprofit Terms; Industry Terms: Not Available to Industry
How to cite: PKC beta II dNPS was a gift from Bernard Weinstein (Addgene plasmid # 16383 ; http://n2t.net/addgene:16383 ; RRID:Addgene_16383)
